>Addgene plasmid #58692 | pTRF.1 udsVenus (P_JUND) | depositor partial sequence | sequence record 90673 | P_JUND
AATTCCTCTGCGCCCAGCCTAATTTTTATTTTCAATAGAGATGGGGTTTCACCATGATGGTCAGGCTGGT
CTCAAACTCCTGACCTCAAATGCCTGCCTCAGACTTCCAAAGTGCTGGGATTACAGGCAGGAGTCACCGC
GTGTGGCCGACAGGCCACCTCTCTTGGTGATGAGGACAGCCTCCCTTATGGCCTTCATGCCCCAGTTGGG
GGCAGAGCCAGGTGAGTAAGGAGGATAGAAAAGGAGTAACGCATGCCCACTGGCCAGGCAGACAAACTGA
GGCTAGAGACCACCCACACAAGCAACCTTTTGTTGCATTCACCTTTATTTTTTATTTTTTTTTGAGACTG
GAGTCTCACTCTGTCTCCCAGGCTGGAGTGCAGTGGCACAATCTCAGCTCACTGCAACCTCTGCCTCCCG
GGTTCAAGCGATTCTCATGTCTCAGCCTCCTGAGTAGCTGGGATTACAGGTGCACACCACCACACCCGGT
TAATTTTCGTATTTTTTTTTTTTTTGTATTTTTGTATTTCGGCCAGTCTGGTCTTGAACTGCTGACCTCA
AGTGATCTGCCTGCCTCGGCCTCCCAAAGTGCTGGGATTACAGGCATGAGCCACCACACCCAGCCCCGCA
TTCACCTTTAATACTGAGCATCCATTCTATGCGAGGCCCTGTCAGCAGGCTCAGCATAGGCAATGTCCCT
GACCTTCAGGGACTATGGTCCACTCCATCATTCTGGCAGATTCAGAGGCTACAATAAAGGAGTAAAGTCT
GAGGGTGGGGCACTTCCTGAAGACACATCTTTGCACTGGGGGAAGGGAGTACCAAGCAGAGAGCATAGCA
CGTGCAAAGGCCCAGAGGTACGATTAGTCCTGCAACTGGGAGGCCAAGGATCAGAGAGAGTGAGGGGAAG
GAGGTCAGGGAAAGGAGGGTGTGGGCTCCATTCAGACAGAGGTGGGGAGCTGGAGGGGTGCATGCAGAGG
CTGTAGGTCAGATCCAGATGTCCTAAGGATCCCTTGTGAGTATTGGTGGGGTGGGTCCATCTCTCCTCCC
TCACACCCCCTTCCCAGCCAGTCTTAATAGTGGCTCATTAAGCCCTAACAGCCATGATAGTGGTAACAAG
CATGTAATAATTATACCCGGCATTCCTGCCTCATCAGCCCAGCCCCTGGAGTTGGGCACCCTCGCCCAGG
ACATCACAGCCCTGGCAGACCTGGGGTTAAAACGTGGGCGGCGGAAGGAAGGGGCTGCGCAGGGGCCTGG
ACTCCCAGGTTCTAGGGTTCTAAGGGTGGACAAGAGCTCAGGCCTAGTCACAGCCCGGGCCCTGCTGTGA
CTCCTAGCTAACTCTCGGGGGATGGTCACTCCACCTCTCTGAGCCCAGTTTCCCATCTGTAAAGGCAGGA
AGTAGGACTCCTGGTTCTAGAACGCACTCAGTGAAAATGATCAGGATCCAAGCGCTTTCAGCAACTTCTG
GCGACCCTCCTCTCCCCTCCCGTCTCTTCCTGAGCAATCACACGCGGGGTGGAGGGAGGGAGGGAAGGAA
GGAGGGAGGGTGAGGAACGCAGACCTCCCCACACCCCCGGCGAGCCCCCGGACACAGCCCCACCAGGCCT
CCAGCCCCGTATCCGCACAAAGCCTCTCCAGAAGGCGCGCTAGGGGAGGCCCTGGCGGCACAGCAGAGCA
GGAGGCGCCAAGGAGTTATTTAGCCATGCGGGACCCCATCCCCCTCCAGTCCCCGGAGGCCGGCACCGCC
CCCGCCCCCGCCCCCGCCCGGCCGGGGCCCCACGCGCGGACACGGGGCGGGGCCTCGGGGCGGGCGGGCG
CCTGGTGGCCCGGGCCCATCACGCCACCCGGGACGTGCCTTGGCGGAGGCGGCGCCGGGGAGATCGGTCG
TACACAGCGGTCCCGGGGCGGGGTGACCCGGCCCGGGCGCGCGGCCGCCCCCATGACGTCAACCCACAAG
GCAGCGCGCTGTTGTGGCGTTTACCGCGCGTCGCCGGGGCAACGGCGGCCGGGCGGGCGTCGGCGGCTTG
GCCCCGCCCCTCCATGCAAATGAGCGACGTCACCCGCACCCAATGGCGAACGGGGGCGGTGAGCTCATCG
CGCCGAGCCGAGGCTATAAGAGGGCGCACAAGTGGCGCGGCGCAGGAGCCGCCGCCAGTGGAGACTAG
