>Addgene plasmid #58692 | pTRF.1 udsVenus (P_JUND) | addgene partial sequence | sequence record 93823 | pTRF1-F 5'-ccacaaaaattgcaagcaca-3'
AAAGATAAGAAATGGAAAGGACCAATGAGAGTAGAATACTGGGGACAGGGATCAGTATTATTAAAGGATG
AAGAGAAGGGATATTTTCTTATAATCGATGAATTCCTCTGCGCCCAGCCTAATTTTTATTTTCAATAGAG
ATGGGGTTTCACCATGATGGTCAGGCTGGTCTCAAACTCCTGACCTCAAATGCCTGCCTCAGACTTCCAA
AGTGCTGGGATTACAGGCAGGAGTCACCGCGTGTGGCCGACAGGCCACCTCTCTTGGTGATGAGGACAGC
CTCCCTTATGGCCTTCATGCCCCAGTTGGGGGCAGAGCCAGGTGAGTAAGGAGGATAGAAAAGGAGTAAC
GCATGCCCACTGGCCAGGCAGACAAACTGAGGCTAGAGACCACCCACACAAGCAACCTTTTGTTGCATTC
ACCTTTATTTTTTATTTTTTTTTGAGACTGGAGTCTCACTCTGTCTCCCAGGCTGGAGTGCAGTGGCACA
ATCTCAGCTCACTGCAACCTCTGCCTCCCGGGTTCAAGCGATTCTCATGTCTCAGCCTCCTGAGTAGCTG
GGATTACAGGTGCACACCACCACACCCGGTTAATTTTCGTATTTTTTTTTTTTTTGTATTTTTGTATTTC
GGCCAGTCTGGTCTTGAACTGCTGACCTCAAGTGATCTGCCTGCCTCGGCCTCCCAAAGTGCTGGGATTA
CAGGCATGAGCCACCACACCCAGCCCCGCATTCACCTTTAATACTGAGCATCCATTCTATGCGAGGCCCT
GTCAGCAGGCTCAGCATAGGCAATGTCCCTGACCTTCAGGGACTAT
