>Addgene plasmid #58692 | pTRF.1 udsVenus (P_JUND) | addgene partial sequence | sequence record 93824 | EGFP-N 5'-CGTCGCCGTCCAGCTCGACCAG-3'
GCTCCCTCGCCCTTGCTCACCATGGTGGCGACCGGTGGATCCTGTCGACCAAGCTTCCCGCGCCCACCTC
TGAGACGGAGCACCAGGTGCAGGGTGGACTCTTTCTGGATGTTGTAGTCAGACAGGGTGCGCCCATCTTC
CAGCTGTTTTCCAGCAAAGATCAGCCTCTGCTGGTCAGGAGGGATGCCTTCCTTATCTTGGATCTTTGCC
TTGACATTCTCGATGGTGTCACTGGGCTCAACCTCGAGGGTGATGGTCTTACCAGTCAGAGTCTTCACGA
AGATCTGCATGGTAAGCTTAGGCTGGATCGGTCCCGGTGTCTTCTATGGAGGTCAAAACAGCGTGGATGG
CGTCTCCAGGCGATCTGACGGTTCACTAAACGAGCTCTGCTTATATAGGCCTCCCACCGTACACGCCTAA
CTAGTCTCCACTGGCGGCGGCTCCTGCGCCGCGCCACTTGTGCGCCCTCTTATAGCCTCGGCTCGGCGCG
ATGAGCTCACCGCCCCCGTTCGCCATTGGGTGCGGGTGACGTCGCTCATTTGCATGGAGGGGCGGGGCCA
AGCCGCCGACGCCCGCCCGGCCGCCGTTGCCCCGGCGACGCGCGGTAAACGCCACAACAGCGCGCTGCCT
TGTGGGTTGACGTCATGGGGGCGGCCGCGCGCCCGGGCCGGGTCACCCCGCCCCGGGACCGCTGTGTACG
ACCGATCTCCC
