>Addgene plasmid #58692 | pTRF.1 udsVenus (P_JUND) | addgene partial sequence | sequence record 93825 | WPRE-R 5'-CATAGCGTAAAAGGAGCAACA-3'
CAAATTTTGTAATCCAGAGGTTGATTGTCGACTACACATTGATCCTAGCAGAAGCACAGGCTGCAGGGTG
ACGGTCCATCCCGCTCTCCTGGGCACAAGACATGGGCAGCGTGCCATCATCCTGCGCCGCCACCGCCGGC
GGGAAGCCATGGCTGATATCCTTGTACAGCTCGTCCATGCCGAGAGTGATCCCGGCGGCGGTCACGAACT
CCAGCAGGACCATGTGATCGCGCTTCTCGTTGGGGTCTTTGCTCAGGGCGGACTGGTAGCTCAGGTAGTG
GTTGTCGGGCAGCAGCACGGGGCCGTCGCCGATGGGGGTGTTCTGCTGGTAGTGGTCGGCGAGCTGCACG
CCGCCGTCCTCGATGTTGTGGCGGATCTTGAAGTTGGCCTTGATGCCGTTCTTCTGCTTGTCGGCGGTGA
TATAGACGTTGTGGCTATTGTAGTTGTACTCCAGCTTGTGCCCCA
