[The description below was written by a language model from this plasmid's Addgene catalogue record.]
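Description:
pTRF.1 udsVenus (P_JUND) is a lentiviral transcriptional reporter plasmid for mammalian cells, built on the pTRF.1-mCMV-udsVenus backbone (about 6.2 kb without insert). It is propagated in bacteria under ampicillin selection. The record names a recombination-deficient E. coli strain of the kind commonly used to keep repeat-containing lentiviral plasmids stable. No feature table is provided, so the origin of replication, the LTRs and packaging elements, and any mammalian selection marker are not documented here, and the copy number is listed as unknown.

The insert is a roughly 2.2 kb fragment of the endogenous human JUND promoter, cloned between EcoRI and SpeI sites that both remain intact. It sits upstream of the backbone-encoded reporter udsVenus, an "ultradestabilized" version of the yellow fluorescent protein Venus. The backbone name suggests that the parental vector carries a minimal CMV promoter at this position, but the record does not state whether the JUND fragment replaces it or lies upstream of it. Although the catalogue lists udsVenus as a C-terminal tag, the insert is a promoter rather than a coding sequence, so the arrangement is best read as promoter driving reporter rather than a protein fusion.

Because a destabilized fluorescent protein turns over rapidly, its signal tracks recent transcription instead of accumulating over time. This fits the stated purpose of a rapidly responsive readout of JUND promoter activity. Lentiviral delivery allows stable integration of the reporter into target cells, and the associated work concerns JUND regulation in single breast epithelial cells.
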