Addgene plasmid #58692: pTRF.1 udsVenus (P_JUND)
Purpose: A rapidly responsive reporter of endogenous JUND promoter activity (Lentiviral expression vector for reporter ultradestabilized Venus)
Depositing lab: Kevin Janes. Depositing organization: University of Virginia. Publication: A time- and matrix-dependent TGFBR3-JUND-KRT5 regulatory circuit in single breast epithelial cells and basal-like premalignancies. Wang CC, Bajikar SS, Jamal L, Atkins KA, Janes KA. Nat Cell Biol. 2014 Apr;16(4):345-56. doi: 10.1038/ncb2930. Epub 2014 Mar 23. PubMed 24658685.
Backbone
  Vector backbone: pTRF.1-mCMV-udsVenus
  Backbone size w/o insert (bp): 6223
  Vector type: Mammalian Expression, Lentiviral
Growth in bacteria
  Bacterial resistance: Ampicillin, 100 μg/mL
  Growth temperature: 37°C
  Growth strain: Stbl3
  Copy number: Unknown
Gene/Insert
  Gene/Insert name: endogenous promoter of JUND
  Species: H. sapiens (human)
  Insert size (bp): 2159
  Entrez Gene: JUND (a.k.a. AP-1)
  Tag / fusion protein: udsVenus (C terminal on backbone)
  Cloning method: Restriction Enzyme; 5′ cloning site EcoRI (not destroyed); 3′ cloning site SpeI (not destroyed)
  Sequencing primers: 5′ AGAAGAGGTAGGATAGGAGGGATG; 3′ gcgcaagcttcccgcg
Terms and licenses: Academic/Nonprofit Terms; Industry Terms: Not Available to Industry
How to cite: pTRF.1 udsVenus (P_JUND) was a gift from Kevin Janes (Addgene plasmid # 58692 ; http://n2t.net/addgene:58692 ; RRID:Addgene_58692)
